>Addgene plasmid #142052 | TFORF2366 | addgene full sequence | sequence record 395674 | Addgene NGS Result
TTAATGTAGTCTTATGCAATACTCTTGTAGTCTTGCAACATGGTAACGATGAGTTAGCAACATGCCTTAC
AAGGAGAGAAAAAGCACCGTGCATGCCGATTGGTGGAAGTAAGGTGGTACGATCGTGCCTTATTAGGAAG
GCAACAGACGGGTCTGACATGGATTGGACGAACCACTGAATTGCCGCATTGCAGAGATATTGTATTTAAG
TGCCTAGCTCGATACATAAACGGGTCTCTCTGGTTAGACCAGATCTGAGCCTGGGAGCTCTCTGGCTAAC
TAGGGAACCCACTGCTTAAGCCTCAATAAAGCTTGCCTTGAGTGCTTCAAGTAGTGTGTGCCCGTCTGTT
GTGTGACTCTGGTAACTAGAGATCCCTCAGACCCTTTTAGTCAGTGTGGAAAATCTCTAGCAGTGGCGCC
CGAACAGGGACTTGAAAGCGAAAGGGAAACCAGAGGAGCTCTCTCGACGCAGGACTCGGCTTGCTGAAGC
GCGCACGGCAAGAGGCGAGGGGCGGCGACTGGTGAGTACGCCAAAAATTTTGACTAGCGGAGGCTAGAAG
GAGAGAGATGGGTGCGAGAGCGTCAGTATTAAGCGGGGGAGAATTAGATCGCGATGGGAAAAAATTCGGT
TAAGGCCAGGGGGAAAGAAAAAATATAAATTAAAACATATAGTATGGGCAAGCAGGGAGCTAGAACGATT
CGCAGTTAATCCTGGCCTGTTAGAAACATCAGAAGGCTGTAGACAAATACTGGGACAGCTACAACCATCC
CTTCAGACAGGATCAGAAGAACTTAGATCATTATATAATACAGTAGCAACCCTCTATTGTGTGCATCAAA
GGATAGAGATAAAAGACACCAAGGAAGCTTTAGACAAGATAGAGGAAGAGCAAAACAAAAGTAAGACCAC
CGCACAGCAAGCGGCCGCTGATCTTCAGACCTGGAGGAGGAGATATGAGGGACAATTGGAGAAGTGAATT
ATATAAATATAAAGTAGTAAAAATTGAACCATTAGGAGTAGCACCCACCAAGGCAAAGAGAAGAGTGGTG
CAGAGAGAAAAAAGAGCAGTGGGAATAGGAGCTTTGTTCCTTGGGTTCTTGGGAGCAGCAGGAAGCACTA
TGGGCGCAGCGTCAATGACGCTGACGGTACAGGCCAGACAATTATTGTCTGGTATAGTGCAGCAGCAGAA
CAATTTGCTGAGGGCTATTGAGGCGCAACAGCATCTGTTGCAACTCACAGTCTGGGGCATCAAGCAGCTC
CAGGCAAGAATCCTGGCTGTGGAAAGATACCTAAAGGATCAACAGCTCCTGGGGATTTGGGGTTGCTCTG
GAAAACTCATTTGCACCACTGCTGTGCCTTGGAATGCTAGTTGGAGTAATAAATCTCTGGAACAGATTTG
GAATCACACGACCTGGATGGAGTGGGACAGAGAAATTAACAATTACACAAGCTTAATACACTCCTTAATT
GAAGAATCGCAAAACCAGCAAGAAAAGAATGAACAAGAATTATTGGAATTAGATAAATGGGCAAGTTTGT
GGAATTGGTTTAACATAACAAATTGGCTGTGGTATATAAAATTATTCATAATGATAGTAGGAGGCTTGGT
AGGTTTAAGAATAGTTTTTGCTGTACTTTCTATAGTGAATAGAGTTAGGCAGGGATATTCACCATTATCG
TTTCAGACCCACCTCCCAACCCCGAGGGGACCCATGCATTGCATCTCAATTAGTCAGCAACCAGGTGTGG
AAAGTCCCCAGGCTCCCCAGCAGGCAGAAGTATGCAAAGCATGCGTCTCAATTAGTCAGCAACCATAGTC
CCGCCCCTAACTCCGCCCATCCCGCCCCTAACTCCGCCCAGTTCCGCCCATTCTCCGCCCCATGGCTGAC
TAATTTTTTTTATTTATGCAGAGGCCGAGGCCGCCTCGGCCTCTGAGCTATTCCAGAAGTAGTGAGGAGG
CTTTTTTGGAGGCCTAGGCTTTTGCAAAAAGCTTTCTAGAGGTACCACCGGAGCTTACCATGACCGAGTA
CAAGCCCACGGTGCGCCTCGCCACCCGCGACGACGTCCCCAGGGCCGTACGCACCCTCGCCGCCGCGTTC
GCCGACTACCCCGCCACGCGCCACACCGTCGATCCGGACCGCCACATCGAGCGGGTCACCGAGCTGCAAG
AACTCTTCCTCACGCGCGTCGGGCTCGACATCGGCAAGGTGTGGGTCGCGGACGACGGCGCCGCCGTGGC
GGTCTGGACCACGCCGGAGAGCGTCGAAGCGGGGGCGGTGTTCGCCGAGATCGGCCCGCGCATGGCCGAG
TTGAGCGGTTCCCGGCTGGCCGCGCAGCAACAGATGGAAGGCCTCCTGGCGCCGCACCGGCCCAAGGAGC
CCGCGTGGTTCCTGGCCACCGTCGGCGTCTCGCCCGACCACCAGGGCAAGGGTCTGGGCAGCGCCGTCGT
GCTCCCCGGAGTGGAGGCGGCCGAGCGCGCCGGGGTGCCCGCCTTCCTGGAGACCTCCGCGCCCCGCAAC
CTCCCCTTCTACGAGCGGCTCGGCTTCACCGTCACCGCCGACGTCGAGGTGCCCGAAGGACCGCGCACCT
GGTGCATGACCCGCAAGCCCGGTGCCAGTTAACGAATTCTAGATCTTGAGACAAATGGCAGTATTCATCC
ACAATTTTAAAAGAAAAGGGGGGATTGGGGGGTACAGTGCAGGGGAAAGAATAGTAGACATAATAGCAAC
AGACATACAAACTAAAGAATTACAAAAACAAATTACAAAAATTCAAAATTTTCGGGTTTATTACAGGGAC
AGCAGAGATCCACTTTGGCGCCGGCTCGAGGCCTGCAGGTGCAAAGATGGATAAAGTTTTAAACAGAGAG
GAATCTTTGCAGCTAATGGACCTTCTAGGTCTTGAAAGGAGTGGGAATTGGCTCCGGTGCCCGTCAGTGG
GCAGAGCGCACATCGCCCACAGTCCCCGAGAAGTTGGGGGGAGGGGTCGGCAATTGAACCGGTGCCTAGA
GAAGGTGGCGCGGGGTAAACTGGGAAAGTGATGTCGTGTACTGGCTCCGCCTTTTTCCCGAGGGTGGGGG
AGAACCGTATATAAGTGCAGTAGTCGCCGTGAACGTTCTTTTTCGCAACGGGTTTGCCGCCAGAACACAG
GTAAGTGCCGTGTGTGGTTCCCGCGGGCCTGGCCTCTTTACGGGTTATGGCCCTTGCGTGCCTTGAATTA
CTTCCACCTGGCTGCAGTACGTGATTCTTGATCCCGAGCTTCGGGTTGGAAGTGGGTGGGAGAGTTCGAG
GCCTTGCGCTTAAGGAGCCCCTTCGCCTCGTGCTTGAGTTGAGGCCTGGCCTGGGCGCTGGGGCCGCCGC
GTGCGAATCTGGTGGCACCTTCGCGCCTGTCTCGCTGCTTTCGATAAGTCTCTAGCCATTTAAAATTTTT
GATGACCTGCTGCGACGCTTTTTTTCTGGCAAGATAGTCTTGTAAATGCGGGCCAAGATCTGCACACTGG
TATTTCGGTTTTTGGGGCCGCGGGCGGCGACGGGGCCCGTGCGTCCCAGCGCACATGTTCGGCGAGGCGG
GGCCTGCGAGCGCGGCCACCGAGAATCGGACGGGGGTAGTCTCAAGCTGGCCGGCCTGCTCTGGTGCCTG
GCCTCGCGCCGCCGTGTATCGCCCCGCCCTGGGCGGCAAGGCTGGCCCGGTCGGCACCAGTTGCGTGAGC
GGAAAGATGGCCGCTTCCCGGCCCTGCTGCAGGGAGCTCAAAATGGAGGACGCGGCGCTCGGGAGAGCGG
GCGGGTGAGTCACCCACACAAAGGAAAAGGGCCTTTCCGTCCTCAGCCGTCGCTTCATGTGACTCCACGG
AGTACCGGGCGCCGTCCAGGCACCTCGATTAGTTCTCGAGCTTTTGGAGTACGTCGTCTTTAGGTTGGGG
GGAGGGGTTTTATGCGATGGAGTTTCCCCACACTGAGTGGGTGGAGACTGAAGTTAGGCCAGCTTGGCAC
TTGATGTAATTCTCCTTGGAATTTGCCCTTTTTGAGTTTGGATCTTGGTTCATTCTCAAGCCTCAGACAG
TGGTTCAAAGTTTTTTTCTTCCATTTCAGGTGTCGTGAGGCTAGCACCGCCACCATGGGCACGACTGGGC
TGGAGAGTCTGAGTCTGGGGGACCGCGGAGCTGCCCCCACCGTCACCTCTAGTGAGCGCCTAGTCCCAGA
CCCGCCGAATGACCTCCGCAAAGAAGATGTTGCTATGGAATTGGAAAGAGTGGGAGAAGATGAGGAACAA
ATGATGATAAAAAGAAGCAGTGAATGTAATCCCTTGCTACAAGAACCCATCGCTTCTGCTCAGTTTGGTG
CTACTGCAGGAACAGAATGCCGTAAGTCTGTCCCATGTGGATGGGAAAGAGTTGTGAAGCAAAGGTTATT
TGGGAAGACAGCAGGAAGATTTGATGTGTACTTTATCAGCCCACAAGGACTGAAGTTCAGATCCAAAAGT
TCACTTGCTAATTATCTTCACAAAAATGGAGAGACTTCTCTTAAGCCAGAAGATTTTGATTTTACTGTAC
TTTCTAAAAGGGGTATCAAGTCAAGATATAAAGACTGCAGCATGGCAGCCCTGACATCCCATCTACAAAA
CCAAAGTAACAATTCAAACTGGAACCTCAGGACCCGAAGCAAGTGCAAAAAGGATGTGTTTATGCCGCCA
AGTAGTAGTTCAGAGTTGCAGGAGAGCAGAGGACTCTCTAACTTTACTTCCACTCATTTGCTTTTGAAAG
AAGATGAGGGTGTTGATGATGTTAACTTCAGAAAGGTTAGAAAGCCCAAAGGAAAGGTGACTATTTTGAA
AGGAATCCCAATTAAGAAAACTAAAAAAGGATGTAGGAAGAGCTGTTCAGGTTTTGTTCAAAGTGATAGC
AAAAGAGAATCTGTGTGTAATAAAGCAGATGCTGAAAGTGAACCTGTTGCACAAAAAAGTCAGCTTGATA
GAACTGTCTGCATTTCTGATGCTGGAGCATGTGGTGAGACCCTCAGTGTGACCAGTGAAGAAAACAGCCT
TGTAAAAAAAAAAGAAAGATCATTGAGTTCAGGATCAAATTTTTGTTCTGAACAAAAAACTTCTGGCATC
ATAAACAAATTTTGTTCAGCCAAAGACTCAGAACACAACGAGAAGTATGAGGATACCTTTTTAGAATCTG
AAGAAATCGGAACAAAAGTAGAAGTTGTGGAAAGGAAAGAACATTTGCATACTGACATTTTAAAACGTGG
CTCTGAAATGGACAACAACTGCTCACCAACCAGGAAAGACTTCACTGGTGAGAAAATATTTCAAGAAGAT
ACCATCCCACGAACACAGATAGAAAGAAGGAAAACAAGCCTGTATTTTTCCAGCAAATATAACAAAGAAG
CTCTTAGCCCCCCACGACGTAAAGCCTTTAAGAAATGGACACCTCCTCGGTCACCTTTTAATCTCGTTCA
AGAAACACTTTTTCATGATCCATGGAAGCTTCTCATCGCTACTATATTTCTCAATCGGACCTCAGGCAAA
ATGGCAATACCTGTGCTTTGGAAGTTTCTGGAGAAGTATCCTTCAGCTGAGGTAGCAAGAACCGCAGACT
GGAGAGATGTGTCAGAACTTCTTAAACCTCTTGGTCTCTACGATCTTCGGGCAAAAACCATTGTCAAGTT
CTCAGATGAATACCTGACAAAGCAGTGGAAGTATCCAATTGAGCTTCATGGGATTGGTAAATATGGCAAC
GACTCTTACCGAATTTTTTGTGTCAATGAGTGGAAGCAGGTGAGGCTCACTCCCATCCATAATTCAGCAC
ATTTGGTCTCTGAGGCAAAATAGTAATGAACTAGTCCGTAACTTGAAAGTATTTCGATTTCTTGGCTTTA
TATATCTTGTGGAAAGGACGACATTGTCGCAATCCGTTCTGGTCGACGCGTTAAGTCGACAATCAACCTC
TGGATTACAAAATTTGTGAAAGATTGACTGGTATTCTTAACTATGTTGCTCCTTTTACGCTATGTGGATA
CGCTGCTTTAATGCCTTTGTATCATGCTATTGCTTCCCGTATGGCTTTCATTTTCTCCTCCTTGTATAAA
TCCTGGTTGCTGTCTCTTTATGAGGAGTTGTGGCCCGTTGTCAGGCAACGTGGCGTGGTGTGCACTGTGT
TTGCTGACGCAACCCCCACTGGTTGGGGCATTGCCACCACCTGTCAGCTCCTTTCCGGGACTTTCGCTTT
CCCCCTCCCTATTGCCACGGCGGAACTCATCGCCGCCTGCCTTGCCCGCTGCTGGACAGGGGCTCGGCTG
TTGGGCACTGACAATTCCGTGGTGTTGTCGGGGAAATCATCGTCCTTTCCTTGGCTGCTCGCCTGTGTTG
CCACCTGGATTCTGCGCGGGACGTCCTTCTGCTACGTCCCTTCGGCCCTCAATCCAGCGGACCTTCCTTC
CCGCGGCCTGCTGCCGGCTCTGCGGCCTCTTCCGCGTCTTCGCCTTCGCCCTCAGACGAGTCGGATCTCC
CTTTGGGCCGCCTCCCCGCGTCGACTTTAAGACCAATGACTTACAAGGCAGCTGTAGATCTTAGCCACTT
TTTAAAAGAAAAGGGGGGACTGGAAGGGCTAATTCACTCCCAACGAAGACAAGATCTGCTTTTTGCTTGT
ACTGGGTCTCTCTGGTTAGACCAGATCTGAGCCTGGGAGCTCTCTGGCTAACTAGGGAACCCACTGCTTA
AGCCTCAATAAAGCTTGCCTTGAGTGCTTCAAGTAGTGTGTGCCCGTCTGTTGTGTGACTCTGGTAACTA
GAGATCCCTCAGACCCTTTTAGTCAGTGTGGAAAATCTCTAGCAGTACGTATAGTAGTTCATGTCATCTT
ATTATTCAGTATTTATAACTTGCAAAGAAATGAATATCAGAGAGTGAGAGGAACTTGTTTATTGCAGCTT
ATAATGGTTACAAATAAAGCAATAGCATCACAAATTTCACAAATAAAGCATTTTTTTCACTGCATTCTAG
TTGTGGTTTGTCCAAACTCATCAATGTATCTTATCATGTCTGGCTCTAGCTATCCCGCCCCTAACTCCGC
CCATCCCGCCCCTAACTCCGCCCAGTTCCGCCCATTCTCCGCCCCATGGCTGACTAATTTTTTTTATTTA
TGCAGAGGCCGAGGCCGCCTCGGCCTCTGAGCTATTCCAGAAGTAGTGAGGAGGCTTTTTTGGAGGCCTA
GGGACGTACCCAATTCGCCCTATAGTGAGTCGTATTACGCGCGCTCACTGGCCGTCGTTTTACAACGTCG
TGACTGGGAAAACCCTGGCGTTACCCAACTTAATCGCCTTGCAGCACATCCCCCTTTCGCCAGCTGGCGT
AATAGCGAAGAGGCCCGCACCGATCGCCCTTCCCAACAGTTGCGCAGCCTGAATGGCGAATGGG
[124 nt withheld, positions 7415-7538]
C
[91 nt withheld, positions 7540-7630]
A
[49 nt withheld, positions 7632-7680]
CCTTTGACGTTGGAGTCCACGTTCTTT
[37 nt withheld, positions 7708-7744]
ACCCTATCTCGGTCTATTCTTTTGATTTATAAGGGATTTTGCCGATTTCGGCCTATTGGTTAAAAAATGA
GCTGATTTAACAAAAATTTAACGCGAATTTTAACAAAATATTAACGCTTACAATTTAGGTGGCACTTTTC
GGGGAAATGTGCGCGGAACCCCTATTTGTTTATTTTTCTAAATACATTCAAATATGTATCCGCTCATGAG
ACAATAACCCTGATAAATGCTTCAATAATATTGAAAAAGGAAGAGTATGAGTATTCAACATTTCCGTGTC
GCCCTTATTCCCTTTTTTGCGGCATTTTGCCTTCCTGTTTTTGCTCACCCAGAAACGCTGGTGAAAGTAA
AAGATGCTGAAGATCAGTTGGGTGCACGAGTGGGTTACATCGAACTGGATCTCAACAGCGGTAAGATCCT
TGAGAGTTTTCGCCCCGAAGAACGTTTTCCAATGATGAGCACTTTTAAAGTTCTGCTATGTGGCGCGGTA
TTATCCCGTATTGACGCCGGGCAAGAGCAACTCGGTCGCCGCATACACTATTCTCAGAATGACTTGGTTG
AGTACTCACCAGTCACAGAAAAGCATCTTACGGATGGCATGACAGTAAGAGAATTATGCAGTGCTGCCAT
AACCATGAGTGATAACACTGCGGCCAACTTACTTCTGACAACGATCGGAGGACCGAAGGAGCTAACCGCT
TTTTTGCACAACATGGGGGATCATGTAACTCGCCTTGATCGTTGGGAACCGGAGCTGAATGAAGCCATAC
CAAACGACGAGCGTGACACCACGATGCCTGTAGCAATGGCAACAACGTTGCGCAAACTATTAACTGGCGA
ACTACTTACTCTAGCTTCCCGGCAACAATTAATAGACTGGATGGAGGCGGATAAAGTTGCAGGACCACTT
CTGCGCTCGGCCCTTCCGGCTGGCTGGTTTATTGCTGATAAATCTGGAGCCGGTGAGCGTGGGTCTCGCG
GTATCATTGCAGCACTGGGGCCAGATGGTAAGCCCTCCCGTATCGTAGTTATCTACACGACGGGGAGTCA
GGCAACTATGGATGAACGAAATAGACAGATCGCTGAGATAGGTGCCTCACTGATTAAGCATTGGTAACTG
TCAGACCAAGTTTACTCATATATACTTTAGATTGATTTAAAACTTCATTTTTAATTTAAAAGGATCTAGG
TGAAGATCCTTTTTGATAATCTCATGACCAAAATCCCTTAACGTGAGTTTTCGTTCCACTGAGCGTCAGA
CCCCGTAGAAAAGATCAAAGGATCTTCTTGAGATCCTTTTTTTCTGCGCGTAATCTGCTGCTTGCAAACA
AAAAAACCACCGCTACCAGCGGTGGTTTGTTTGCCGGATCAAGAGCTACCAACTCTTTTTCCGAAGGTAA
CTGGCTTCAGCAGAGCGCAGATACCAAATACTGTTCTTCTAGTGTAGCCGTAGTTAGGCCACCACTTCAA
GAACTCTGTAGCACCGCCTACATACCTCGCTCTGCTAATCCTGTTACCAGTGGCTGCTGCCAGTGGCGAT
AAGTCGTGTCTTACCGGGTTGGACTCAAGACGATAGTTACCGGATAAGGCGCAGCGGTCGGGCTGAACGG
GGGGTTCGTGCACACAGCCCAGCTTGGAGCGAACGACCTACACCGAACTGAGATACCTACAGCGTGAGCT
ATGAGAAAGCGCCACGCTTCCCGAAGGGAGAAAGGCGGACAGGTATCCGGTAAGCGGCAGGGTCGGAACA
GGAGAGCGCACGAGGGAGCTTCCAGGGGGAAACGCCTGGTATCTTTATAGTCCTGTCGGGTTTCGCCACC
TCTGACTTGAGCGTCGATTTTTGTGATGCTCGTCAGGGGGGCGGAGCCTATGGAAAAACGCCAGCAACGC
GGCCTTTTTACGGTTCCTGGCCTTTTGCTGGCCTTTTGCTCACATGTTCTTTCCTGCGTTATCCCCTGAT
TCTGTGGATAACCGTATTACCGCCTTTGAGTGAGCTGATACCGCTCGCCGCAGCCGAACGACCGAGCGCA
GCGAGTCAGTGAGCGAGGAAGCGGAAGAGCGCCCAATACGCAAACCGCCTCTCCCCGCGCGTTGGCCGAT
TCATTAATGCAGCTGGCACGACAGGTTTCCCGACTGGAAAGCGGGCAGTGAGCGCAACGCAATTAATGTG
AGTTAGCTCACTCATTAGGCACCCCAGGCTTTACACTTTATGCTTCCGGCTCGTATGTTGTGTGGAATTG
TGAGCGGATAACAATTTCACACAGGAAACAGCTATGACCATGATTACGCCAAGCGCGCAATTAACCCTCA
CTAAAGGGAACAAAAGCTGGAGCTGCAAGC
Features (pLannotate 1.2.2; 31 found; start..end, strand, type, name):
      5..231     +  promoter       RSV promoter: Rous sarcoma virus enhancer/promoter
    232..412     +  LTR            5' LTR (truncated): truncated 5' long terminal repeat (LTR) from HIV-1
    459..584     +  misc_feature   HIV-1 Ψ: packaging signal of human immunodeficiency virus type 1
    568..931     +  CDS            HIV-1 gag (fragment): gag protein from human immunodeficiency virus 1; gag
   1077..1310    +  misc_feature   RRE: The Rev response element (RRE) of HIV-1 allows for Rev-dependent mRNA export from the nucleus to the cytoplasm.
   1687..1713    +  CDS            Rev (fragment): human immunodeficiency virus 1 (HIV-1) Rev protein; rev; enhances nuclear export of unspliced and incompletely spliced viral mRNAs
   1720..1743    +  promoter       SV40 promoter (fragment): SV40 early promoter
   1744..1815    +  promoter       SV40 promoter (fragment): SV40 enhancer and early promoter
   1839..1974    +  rep_origin     SV40 ori: SV40 origin of replication
   2020..2616    +  CDS            PuroR (fragment): puromycin N-acetyltransferase; pac from Streptomyces; confers resistance to puromycin
   2665..2782    +  misc_feature   cPPT/CTS: central polypurine tract and central termination sequence of HIV-1
   2847..2913    +  CDS            small t antigen (fragment): SV40 (simian virus 40) small t antigen
   2920..4098    +  promoter       EF-1α promoter: strong constitutive promoter for human elongation factor EF-1α
   4115..5782    +  CDS            MBD4: MBD4_HUMAN - Also known as MED1. Experimental evidence at protein level: Swiss-Prot protein existence level 1. Mismatch-specific DNA N-glycosylase involved in DNA repair. Has thymine glycosylase activity and is specific for G:T mismatches within methylated and unmethylated CpG sites. Can also remove uracil or 5-fluorouracil in G:U mismatches. Has no lyase activity. Was first identified as methyl-CpG-binding protein. From Homo sapiens (Human).
   5846..5899    +  promoter       U6 promoter (fragment): RNA polymerase III promoter for human U6 snRNA
   5941..6529    +  misc_feature   WPRE: woodchuck hepatitis virus posttranscriptional regulatory element
   6580..6599    +  misc_feature   cPPT/CTS (fragment): central polypurine tract and central termination sequence of HIV-1
   6601..6834    +  LTR            3' LTR (ΔU3): self-inactivating 3' long terminal repeat (LTR) from HIV-1
   6912..7033    +  polyA_signal   SV40 poly(A) signal: SV40 polyadenylation signal
   7073..7208    +  rep_origin     SV40 ori: SV40 origin of replication
   7229..7247    -  promoter       T7 promoter: promoter for bacteriophage T7 RNA polymerase
   7255..7410    +  CDS            lacZα (fragment): LacZα fragment of β-galactosidase; lacZ fragment
   7415..7843    +  rep_origin     f1 ori (sequence partly withheld): f1 bacteriophage origin of replication; arrow indicates direction of (+) strand synthesis
   7896..8000    +  promoter       AmpR promoter: bla
   8001..8861    +  CDS            AmpR: β-lactamase; bla; confers resistance to ampicillin, carbenicillin, and related antibiotics
   9032..9620    +  rep_origin     ori: high-copy-number ColE1/pMB1/pBR322/pUC origin of replication
   9803..9895    +  CDS            lacI (fragment): lac repressor; lacI; The lac repressor binds to the lac operator to inhibit transcription in E. coli. This inhibition can be relieved by adding lactose or isopropyl-β-D-thiogalactopyranoside (IPTG).
   9908..9929    +  protein_bind   CAP binding site: CAP binding activates transcription in the presence of cAMP. E. coli catabolite activator protein
   9944..9974    +  promoter       lac promoter: promoter for the E. coli lac operon
   9982..9998    +  protein_bind   lac operator: The lac repressor binds to the lac operator to inhibit transcription in E. coli. This inhibition can be relieved by adding lactose or isopropyl-β-D-thiogalactopyranoside (IPTG). lac repressor encoded by lacI
  10043..10061   +  promoter       T3 promoter: promoter for bacteriophage T3 RNA polymerase
