[The description below was written by a language model from this plasmid's Addgene catalogue record and pLannotate feature annotations shown in this document.]
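Description:
TFORF2366 is a third-generation-style, self-inactivating lentiviral expression plasmid built on the pLX_TRC317 backbone. It belongs to a barcoded library of human transcription factor ORFs made for pooled overexpression screens. It is propagated in E. coli through a high-copy ColE1/pUC origin with ampicillin selection (AmpR). An f1 origin and remnants of a lac/T7/T3 cloning region are also present in the bacterial backbone. The depositor warns that the plasmid may recombine, as can happen with LTR-containing plasmids, and it is grown in a recombination-reducing strain.

The viral genome is transcribed from an RSV promoter fused to a truncated HIV-1 5' LTR. Downstream lie the Ψ packaging signal with a gag fragment, the RRE for Rev-dependent nuclear export, and a cPPT/CTS element. The genome ends in a ΔU3 3' LTR, which inactivates LTR promoter activity after integration, followed by an SV40 poly(A) signal.

Two cassettes sit within the proviral region. An SV40 early promoter/origin drives puromycin N-acetyltransferase for selection of transduced mammalian cells. A human EF-1α promoter drives the human MBD4 ORF, which was synthesized and corresponds to a specific transcript isoform noted by the depositor. MBD4 encodes a methyl-CpG-binding protein with mismatch-specific DNA glycosylase activity. A WPRE downstream of the ORF enhances transcript stability and expression.

The catalogue entry describes a unique 24-bp barcode that identifies the ORF by sequencing. The feature table does not annotate it, although the listed insert size exceeds the annotated coding sequence. A short U6 promoter fragment is annotated between the ORF and the WPRE, with no function stated. The construct is used to package lentivirus for stable MBD4 overexpression, either individually or in pooled screens such as directed differentiation studies.
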