Addgene plasmid #142052: TFORF2366
Purpose: Lentiviral vector for overexpressing transcription factor ORFs with unique 24-bp barcodes. Barcodes facilitate identification of transcription factors in pooled screens.
Depositing lab: Feng Zhang. Depositing organization: Broad Institute. Publication: A transcription factor atlas of directed differentiation. Joung J, Ma S, Tay T, Geiger-Schuller KR, Kirchgatterer PC, Verdine VK, Guo B, Arias-Garcia MA, Allen WE, Singh A, Kuksenko O, Abudayyeh OO, Gootenberg JS, Fu Z, Macrae RK, Buenrostro JD, Regev A, Zhang F. Cell. 2023 Jan 5;186(1):209-229.e26. doi: 10.1016/j.cell.2022.11.026. PubMed 36608654.
Backbone
  Vector backbone: pLX_TRC317
  Backbone manufacturer: Broad Institute Genetic Perturbation Platform
  Backbone size w/o insert (bp): 8264
  Vector type: Mammalian Expression, Lentiviral
  Selectable markers: Puromycin
Growth in bacteria
  Bacterial resistance: Ampicillin, 100 μg/mL
  Growth temperature: 37°C
  Growth strain: NEB Stable
  Copy number: High Copy
Gene/Insert
  Gene/Insert name: MBD4
  Species: H. sapiens (human)
  Insert size (bp): 1820
  Entrez Gene: MBD4 (a.k.a. MED1, TPDS2, UVM1)
  Promoter: EF1a
  Cloning method: Unknown
  Sequencing primers: 5′ GGGTGGAGACTGAAGTTAGGCCAG; 3′ CACATAGCGTAAAAGGAGCAACATAG
Terms and licenses: Academic/Nonprofit Terms; Industry Terms: Not Available to Industry
Depositor comments: NM_001276271,ENST00000507208 . The transcription factor ORF portion of this plasmid was synthesized by Genewiz. Please test multiple small colonies in case of plasmid recombination. To make this collection available in a timely manner, a portion of this collection was not fully sequenced by Addgene. If an Addgene verified full plasmid sequence is not available, please contact us prior to placing an order to request the full sequence.
How to cite: TFORF2366 was a gift from Feng Zhang (Addgene plasmid # 142052 ; http://n2t.net/addgene:142052 ; RRID:Addgene_142052)
