>Addgene plasmid #142052 | TFORF2366 | depositor partial sequence | sequence record 278293 | Insert
ACCGCCACCATGGGCACGACTGGGCTGGAGAGTCTGAGTCTGGGGGACCGCGGAGCTGCCCCCACCGTCA
CCTCTAGTGAGCGCCTAGTCCCAGACCCGCCGAATGACCTCCGCAAAGAAGATGTTGCTATGGAATTGGA
AAGAGTGGGAGAAGATGAGGAACAAATGATGATAAAAAGAAGCAGTGAATGTAATCCCTTGCTACAAGAA
CCCATCGCTTCTGCTCAGTTTGGTGCTACTGCAGGAACAGAATGCCGTAAGTCTGTCCCATGTGGATGGG
AAAGAGTTGTGAAGCAAAGGTTATTTGGGAAGACAGCAGGAAGATTTGATGTGTACTTTATCAGCCCACA
AGGACTGAAGTTCAGATCCAAAAGTTCACTTGCTAATTATCTTCACAAAAATGGAGAGACTTCTCTTAAG
CCAGAAGATTTTGATTTTACTGTACTTTCTAAAAGGGGTATCAAGTCAAGATATAAAGACTGCAGCATGG
CAGCCCTGACATCCCATCTACAAAACCAAAGTAACAATTCAAACTGGAACCTCAGGACCCGAAGCAAGTG
CAAAAAGGATGTGTTTATGCCGCCAAGTAGTAGTTCAGAGTTGCAGGAGAGCAGAGGACTCTCTAACTTT
ACTTCCACTCATTTGCTTTTGAAAGAAGATGAGGGTGTTGATGATGTTAACTTCAGAAAGGTTAGAAAGC
CCAAAGGAAAGGTGACTATTTTGAAAGGAATCCCAATTAAGAAAACTAAAAAAGGATGTAGGAAGAGCTG
TTCAGGTTTTGTTCAAAGTGATAGCAAAAGAGAATCTGTGTGTAATAAAGCAGATGCTGAAAGTGAACCT
GTTGCACAAAAAAGTCAGCTTGATAGAACTGTCTGCATTTCTGATGCTGGAGCATGTGGTGAGACCCTCA
GTGTGACCAGTGAAGAAAACAGCCTTGTAAAAAAAAAAGAAAGATCATTGAGTTCAGGATCAAATTTTTG
TTCTGAACAAAAAACTTCTGGCATCATAAACAAATTTTGTTCAGCCAAAGACTCAGAACACAACGAGAAG
TATGAGGATACCTTTTTAGAATCTGAAGAAATCGGAACAAAAGTAGAAGTTGTGGAAAGGAAAGAACATT
TGCATACTGACATTTTAAAACGTGGCTCTGAAATGGACAACAACTGCTCACCAACCAGGAAAGACTTCAC
TGGTGAGAAAATATTTCAAGAAGATACCATCCCACGAACACAGATAGAAAGAAGGAAAACAAGCCTGTAT
TTTTCCAGCAAATATAACAAAGAAGCTCTTAGCCCCCCACGACGTAAAGCCTTTAAGAAATGGACACCTC
CTCGGTCACCTTTTAATCTCGTTCAAGAAACACTTTTTCATGATCCATGGAAGCTTCTCATCGCTACTAT
ATTTCTCAATCGGACCTCAGGCAAAATGGCAATACCTGTGCTTTGGAAGTTTCTGGAGAAGTATCCTTCA
GCTGAGGTAGCAAGAACCGCAGACTGGAGAGATGTGTCAGAACTTCTTAAACCTCTTGGTCTCTACGATC
TTCGGGCAAAAACCATTGTCAAGTTCTCAGATGAATACCTGACAAAGCAGTGGAAGTATCCAATTGAGCT
TCATGGGATTGGTAAATATGGCAACGACTCTTACCGAATTTTTTGTGTCAATGAGTGGAAGCAGGTGAGG
CTCACTCCCATCCATAATTCAGCACATTTGGTCTCTGAGGCAAAATAGTAATGAACTAGTCCGTAACTTG
AAAGTATTTCGATTTCTTGGCTTTATATATCTTGTGGAAAGGACGACATTGTCGCAATCCGTTCTGGTCG
