>Addgene plasmid #142052 | TFORF2366 | depositor partial sequence | sequence record 278294 | Barcode
CATTGTCGCAATCCGTTCTGGTCG
